Addgene plasmid #114065: pFastBac-GST-Mps1-WT
Purpose: protein production
Depositing lab: Geert Kops. Depositing organization: University Medical Centre Utrecht. Publication: Chromosomal instability by inefficient Mps1 auto-activation due to a weakened mitotic checkpoint and lagging chromosomes. Jelluma N, Brenkman AB, McLeod I, Yates JR 3rd, Cleveland DW, Medema RH, Kops GJ. PLoS One. 2008 Jun 11;3(6):e2415. doi: 10.1371/journal.pone.0002415. PubMed 18545697.
Backbone
  Vector backbone: pFastBac
  Vector type: Insect Expression
Growth in bacteria
  Bacterial resistance: Ampicillin, 100 μg/mL
  Growth temperature: 37°C
  Growth strain: DH5alpha
  Copy number: High Copy
Gene/Insert
  Gene/Insert name: Mps1-WT
  Species: H. sapiens (human)
  Mutation: none
  Entrez Gene: TTK (a.k.a. CT96, ESK, MPH1, MPS1, MPS1L1, PYT)
  Tag / fusion protein: GST (N terminal on insert)
  Cloning method: Restriction Enzyme; 5′ cloning site Unknown (unknown if destroyed); 3′ cloning site Unknown (unknown if destroyed)
Terms and licenses: Academic/Nonprofit Terms; Industry Terms: Not Available to Industry
How to cite: pFastBac-GST-Mps1-WT was a gift from Geert Kops (Addgene plasmid # 114065 ; http://n2t.net/addgene:114065 ; RRID:Addgene_114065)
