[The description below was written by a language model from this plasmid's Addgene catalogue record and pLannotate feature annotations shown in this document.]
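Description:
pFastBac-GST-Mps1-WT is a baculovirus donor (transfer) plasmid built on the pFastBac backbone for producing recombinant protein in insect cells. In bacteria it is maintained through a high-copy ColE1/pUC-type origin and selected with ampicillin via the β-lactamase gene; an f1 phage origin is also present. The annotated sequence is about 7.9 kb.

The payload is the wild-type human mitotic checkpoint kinase Mps1 (gene TTK), a dual-specificity kinase needed for chromosome alignment and spindle checkpoint signalling, fused at its N terminus to Schistosoma japonicum glutathione S-transferase. The GST and TTK reading frames lie one after the other downstream of the polyhedrin promoter from Autographa californica nucleopolyhedrovirus, a very strong promoter active late in infection, and are followed by an SV40 polyadenylation signal. The restriction sites used for cloning are not recorded.

This expression cassette, together with a gentamicin acetyltransferase gene driven by the integron Pc promoter, sits between the Tn7R and Tn7L ends of a mini-Tn7 element. In pFastBac-type systems this arrangement allows the whole segment to be transposed site-specifically into a baculovirus shuttle genome (bacmid) carried in a suitable E. coli strain, with gentamicin resistance marking the transposed segment. The resulting bacmid is then used to generate recombinant baculovirus for infecting insect cells. The GST moiety allows affinity capture of the fusion protein on glutathione resin. The record gives the purpose simply as protein production, consistent with preparing active wild-type Mps1 kinase for biochemical studies such as those on Mps1 auto-activation addressed in the associated publication.
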