Features (pLannotate 1.2.2; 16 found; start..end, strand, type, name):
    197..288     +  promoter       polyhedrin promoter: polh from Autographa californica; promoter for the baculovirus polyhedrin gene
    331..984     +  CDS            GST26_SCHJA: Experimental evidence at protein level: Swiss-Prot protein existence level 1. GST isoenzymes appear to play a central role in the parasite detoxification system. Other functions are also suspected including a role in increasing the solubility of haematin in the parasite gut. From Schistosoma japonicum (Blood fluke).
   1030..3600    +  CDS            TTK: TTK_HUMAN - Also known as MPS1, MPS1L1. Experimental evidence at protein level: Swiss-Prot protein existence level 1. Phosphorylates proteins on serine, threonine, and tyrosine (PubMed:18243099, PubMed:29162720). Probably associated with cell proliferation (PubMed:18243099). Phosphorylates MAD1L1 to promote mitotic checkpoint signaling (PubMed:29162720). Essential for chromosome alignment by enhancing AURKB activity (via direct CDCA8 phosphorylation) at the centromere, and for the mitotic checkpoint (PubMed:18243099). From Homo sapiens (Human).
   3644..3727    +  CDS            large T antigen (fragment): large T antigen from SV40 (simian virus 40)
   3750..3884    +  polyA_signal   SV40 poly(A) signal: SV40 polyadenylation signal
   3913..4078    -  mobile_element Tn7L: mini-Tn7 element (left end of the Tn7 transposon) Tn7
   4241..4257    +  CDS            lacZα (fragment): LacZα fragment of β-galactosidase; lacZ fragment
   4262..4716    +  rep_origin     f1 ori (sequence partly withheld): f1 bacteriophage origin of replication; arrow indicates direction of (+) strand synthesis
   4742..4846    +  promoter       AmpR promoter: bla
   4847..5707    +  CDS            AmpR: β-lactamase; bla; confers resistance to ampicillin, carbenicillin, and related antibiotics
   5878..6466    +  rep_origin     ori: high-copy-number ColE1/pMB1/pBR322/pUC origin of replication
   6652..6703    -  misc_feature   bom (fragment): basis of mobility region from pBR322
   6771..6995    -  mobile_element Tn7R: mini-Tn7 element (right end of the Tn7 transposon) Tn7
   7062..7595    -  CDS            GmR: gentamycin acetyltransferase; aacC1; confers resistance to gentamycin
   7765..7793    -  promoter       Pc promoter: intI1 (promoter lies within the coding sequence); class 1 integron promoter
   7771..170     -  CDS            YPR2_ECOLX (fragment) (across the origin): Protein predicted: Swiss-Prot protein existence level 4. From Escherichia coli.
>Addgene plasmid #114065 | pFastBac-GST-Mps1-WT | addgene full sequence | sequence record 221168 | Addgene NGS Result
GCAAGGTGCTGTGCACGGATCTGCCCTGGCTTCAGGAGATCGGAAGACCTCGGCCGTCGCGGCGCTTGCC
GGTGGTGCTGACCCCGGATGAAGTGGTTCGCATCCTCGGTTTTCTGGAAGGCGAGCATCGTTTGTTCGCC
CAGGACTCTAGCTATAGTTCTAGTGGTTGGCTACGTATACTCCGGAATATTAATAGATCATGGAGATAAT
TAAAATGATAACCATCTCGCAAATAAATAAGTATTTTACTGTTTTCGTAACAGTTTTGTAATAAAAAAAC
CTATAAATATTCCGGATTATTCATACCGTCCCACCATCGGGCGCGGATCCATGTCCCCTATACTAGGTTA
TTGGAAAATTAAGGGCCTTGTGCAACCCACTCGACTTCTTTTGGAATATCTTGAAGAAAAATATGAAGAG
CATTTGTATGAGCGCGATGAAGGTGATAAATGGCGAAACAAAAAGTTTGAATTGGGTTTGGAGTTTCCCA
ATCTTCCTTATTATATTGATGGTGATGTTAAATTAACACAGTCTATGGCCATCATACGTTATATAGCTGA
CAAGCACAACATGTTGGGTGGTTGTCCAAAAGAGCGTGCAGAGATTTCAATGCTTGAAGGAGCGGTTTTG
GATATTAGATACGGTGTTTCGAGAATTGCATATAGTAAAGACTTTGAAACTCTCAAAGTTGATTTTCTTA
GCAAGCTACCTGAAATGCTGAAAATGTTCGAAGATCGTTTATGTCATAAAACATATTTAAATGGTGATCA
TGTAACCCATCCTGACTTCATGTTGTATGACGCTCTTGATGTTGTTTTATACATGGACCCAATGTGCCTG
GATGCGTTCCCAAAATTAGTTTGTTTTAAAAAACGTATTGAAGCTATCCCACAAATTGATAAGTACTTGA
AATCCAGCAAGTATATAGCATGGCCTTTGCAGGGCTGGCAAGCCACGTTTGGTGGTGGCGACCATCCTCC
AAAATCGGATCTGGTTCCGCGTGGATCGAATTCAAAGGCCTACGTCGAGATGGAATCCGAGGATTTAAGT
GGCAGAGAATTGACAATTGATTCCATAATGAACAAAGTGAGAGACATTAAAAATAAGTTTAAAAATGAAG
ACCTTACTGATGAACTAAGCTTGAATAAAATTTCTGCTGATACTACAGATAACTCGGGAACTGTTAACCA
AATTATGATGATGGCAAACAACCCAGAGGACTGGTTGAGTTTGTTGCTCAAACTAGAGAAAAACAGTGTT
CCGCTAAGTGATGCTCTTTTAAATAAATTGATTGGTCGTTACAGTCAAGCAATTGAAGCGCTTCCCCCAG
ATAAATATGGCCAAAATGAGAGTTTTGCTAGAATTCAAGTGAGATTTGCTGAATTAAAAGCTATTCAAGA
GCCAGATGATGCACGTGACTACTTTCAAATGGCCAGAGCAAACTGCAAGAAATTTGCTTTTGTTCATATA
TCTTTTGCACAATTTGAACTGTCACAAGGTAATGTCAAAAAAAGTAAACAACTTCTTCAAAAAGCTGTAG
AACGTGGAGCAGTACCACTAGAAATGCTGGAAATTGCCCTGCGGAATTTAAACCTCCAAAAAAAGCAGCT
GCTTTCAGAGGAGGAAAAGAAGAATTTATCAGCATCTACGGTATTAACTGCCCAAGAATCATTTTCCGGT
TCACTTGGGCATTTACAGAATAGGAACAACAGTTGTGATTCCAGAGGACAGACTACTAAAGCCAGGTTTT
TATATGGAGAGAACATGCCACCACAAGATGCAGAAATAGGTTACCGGAATTCATTGAGACAAACTAACAA
AACTAAACAGTCATGCCCATTTGGAAGAGTCCCAGTTAACCTTCTAAATAGCCCAGATTGTGATGTGAAG
ACGGACGATTCAGTTGTACCTTGTTTTATGAAAAGACAAACCTCTAGATCAGAATGCCGAGATTTGGTTG
TGCCTGGATCTAAACCAAGTGGAAATGATTCCTGTGAATTAAGAAATTTAAAGTCTGTTCAAAATAGTCA
TTTCAAGGAACCTCTGGTGTCAGATGAAAAGAGTTCTGAACTTATTATTACTGATTCAATAACCCTGAAG
AATAAAACGGAATCAAGTCTTCTAGCTAAATTAGAAGAAACTAAAGAGTATCAAGAACCAGAGGTTCCAG
AGAGTAACCAGAAACAGTGGCAATCTAAGAGAAAGTCAGAGTGTATTAACCAGAATCCTGCTGCATCTTC
AAATCACTGGCAGATTCCGGAGTTAGCCCGAAAAGTTAATACAGAGCAGAAACATACCACTTTTGAGCAA
CCTGTCTTTTCAGTTTCAAAACAGTCACCACCAATATCAACATCTAAATGGTTTGACCCAAAATCTATTT
GTAAGACACCAAGCAGCAATACCTTGGATGATTACATGAGCTGTTTTAGAACTCCAGTTGTAAAGAATGA
CTTTCCACCTGCTTGTCAGTTGTCAACACCTTATGGCCAACCTGCCTGTTTCCAGCAGCAACAGCATCAA
ATACTTGCCACTCCACTTCAAAATTTACAGGTTTTAGCATCTTCTTCAGCAAATGAATGCATTTCGGTTA
AAGGAAGAATTTATTCCATATTAAAGCAGATAGGAAGTGGAGGTTCAAGCAAGGTATTTCAGGTGTTAAA
TGAAAAGAAACAGATATATGCTATAAAATATGTGAACTTAGAAGAAGCAGATAACCAAACTCTTGATAGT
TACCGGAACGAAATAGCTTATTTGAATAAACTACAACAACACAGTGATAAGATCATCCGACTTTATGATT
ATGAAATCACGGACCAGTACATCTACATGGTAATGGAGTGTGGAAATATTGATCTTAATAGTTGGCTTAA
AAAGAAAAAATCCATTGATCCATGGGAACGCAAGAGTTACTGGAAAAATATGTTAGAGGCAGTTCACACA
ATCCATCAACATGGCATTGTTCACAGTGATCTTAAACCAGCTAACTTTCTGATAGTTGATGGAATGCTAA
AGCTAATTGATTTTGGGATTGCAAACCAAATGCAACCAGATACAACAAGTGTTGTTAAAGATTCTCAGGT
TGGCACAGTTAATTATATGCCACCAGAAGCAATCAAAGATATGTCTTCCTCCAGAGAGAATGGGAAATCT
AAGTCAAAGATAAGCCCCAAAAGTGATGTTTGGTCCTTAGGATGTATTTTGTACTATATGACTTACGGGA
AAACACCATTTCAGCAGATAATTAATCAGATTTCTAAATTACATGCCATAATTGATCCTAATCATGAAAT
TGAATTTCCCGATATTCCAGAGAAAGATCTTCAAGATGTGTTAAAGTGTTGTTTAAAAAGGGACCCAAAA
CAGAGGATATCCATTCCTGAGCTCCTGGCTCATCCATATGTTCAAATTCAAACTCATCCAGTTAACCAAA
TGGCCAAGGGAACCACTGAAGAAATGAAATATGTTCTGGGCCAACTTGTTGGTCTGAATTCTCCTAACTC
CATTTTGAAAGCTGCTAAAACTTTATATGAACACTATAGTGGTGGTGAAAGTCATAATTCTTCATCCTCC
AAGACTTTTGAAAAAAAAAGGGGAAAAAAATGAGTCGAGCATGCGGTACCAAGCTTGTCGAGAAGTACTA
GAGGATCATAATCAGCCATACCACATTTGTAGAGGTTTTACTTGCTTTAAAAAACCTCCCACACCTCCCC
CTGAACCTGAAACATAAAATGAATGCAATTGTTGTTGTTAACTTGTTTATTGCAGCTTATAATGGTTACA
AATAAAGCAATAGCATCACAAATTTCACAAATAAAGCATTTTTTTCACTGCATTCTAGTTGTGGTTTGTC
CAAACTCATCAATGTATCTTATCATGTCTGGATCTGATCACTGCTTGAGCCTAGGAGATCCGAACCAGAT
AAGTGAAATCTAGTTCCAAACTATTTTGTCATTTTTAATTTTCGTATTAGCTTACGACGCTACACCCAGT
TCCCATCTATTTTGTCACTCTTCCCTAAATAATCCTTAAAAACTCCATTTCCACCCCTCCCAGTTCCCAA
CTATTTTGTCCGCCCACAGCGGGGCATTTTTCTTCCTGTTATGTTTTTAATCAAACATCCTGCCAACTCC
ATGTGACAAACCGTCATCTTCGGCTACTTTTTCTCTGTCACAGAATGAAAATTTTTCTGTCATCTCTTCG
TTATTAATGTTTGTAATTGACTGAATATCAACGCTTATTTGCAGCCTGAATGGCGAATGGG
[124 nt withheld, positions 4262-4385]
C
[91 nt withheld, positions 4387-4477]
A
[49 nt withheld, positions 4479-4527]
CCTTTGACGTTGGAGTCCACGTTCTT
[37 nt withheld, positions 4554-4590]
ACCCTATCTCGGTCTATTCTTTTGATTTATAAGGGATTTTGCCGATTTCGGCCTATTGGTTAAAAAATGA
GCTGATTTAACAAAAATTTAACGCGAATTTTAACAAAATATTAACGCTTACAATTTAGGTGGCACTTTTC
GGGGAAATGTGCGCGGAACCCCTATTTGTTTATTTTTCTAAATACATTCAAATATGTATCCGCTCATGAG
ACAATAACCCTGATAAATGCTTCAATAATATTGAAAAAGGAAGAGTATGAGTATTCAACATTTCCGTGTC
GCCCTTATTCCCTTTTTTGCGGCATTTTGCCTTCCTGTTTTTGCTCACCCAGAAACGCTGGTGAAAGTAA
AAGATGCTGAAGATCAGTTGGGTGCACGAGTGGGTTACATCGAACTGGATCTCAACAGCGGTAAGATCCT
TGAGAGTTTTCGCCCCGAAGAACGTTTTCCAATGATGAGCACTTTTAAAGTTCTGCTATGTGGCGCGGTA
TTATCCCGTATTGACGCCGGGCAAGAGCAACTCGGTCGCCGCATACACTATTCTCAGAATGACTTGGTTG
AGTACTCACCAGTCACAGAAAAGCATCTTACGGATGGCATGACAGTAAGAGAATTATGCAGTGCTGCCAT
AACCATGAGTGATAACACTGCGGCCAACTTACTTCTGACAACGATCGGAGGACCGAAGGAGCTAACCGCT
TTTTTGCACAACATGGGGGATCATGTAACTCGCCTTGATCGTTGGGAACCGGAGCTGAATGAAGCCATAC
CAAACGACGAGCGTGACACCACGATGCCTGTAGCAATGGCAACAACGTTGCGCAAACTATTAACTGGCGA
ACTACTTACTCTAGCTTCCCGGCAACAATTAATAGACTGGATGGAGGCGGATAAAGTTGCAGGACCACTT
CTGCGCTCGGCCCTTCCGGCTGGCTGGTTTATTGCTGATAAATCTGGAGCCGGTGAGCGTGGGTCTCGCG
GTATCATTGCAGCACTGGGGCCAGATGGTAAGCCCTCCCGTATCGTAGTTATCTACACGACGGGGAGTCA
GGCAACTATGGATGAACGAAATAGACAGATCGCTGAGATAGGTGCCTCACTGATTAAGCATTGGTAACTG
TCAGACCAAGTTTACTCATATATACTTTAGATTGATTTAAAACTTCATTTTTAATTTAAAAGGATCTAGG
TGAAGATCCTTTTTGATAATCTCATGACCAAAATCCCTTAACGTGAGTTTTCGTTCCACTGAGCGTCAGA
CCCCGTAGAAAAGATCAAAGGATCTTCTTGAGATCCTTTTTTTCTGCGCGTAATCTGCTGCTTGCAAACA
AAAAAACCACCGCTACCAGCGGTGGTTTGTTTGCCGGATCAAGAGCTACCAACTCTTTTTCCGAAGGTAA
CTGGCTTCAGCAGAGCGCAGATACCAAATACTGTTCTTCTAGTGTAGCCGTAGTTAGGCCACCACTTCAA
GAACTCTGTAGCACCGCCTACATACCTCGCTCTGCTAATCCTGTTACCAGTGGCTGCTGCCAGTGGCGAT
AAGTCGTGTCTTACCGGGTTGGACTCAAGACGATAGTTACCGGATAAGGCGCAGCGGTCGGGCTGAACGG
GGGGTTCGTGCACACAGCCCAGCTTGGAGCGAACGACCTACACCGAACTGAGATACCTACAGCGTGAGCT
ATGAGAAAGCGCCACGCTTCCCGAAGGGAGAAAGGCGGACAGGTATCCGGTAAGCGGCAGGGTCGGAACA
GGAGAGCGCACGAGGGAGCTTCCAGGGGGAAACGCCTGGTATCTTTATAGTCCTGTCGGGTTTCGCCACC
TCTGACTTGAGCGTCGATTTTTGTGATGCTCGTCAGGGGGGCGGAGCCTATGGAAAAACGCCAGCAACGC
GGCCTTTTTACGGTTCCTGGCCTTTTGCTGGCCTTTTGCTCACATGTTCTTTCCTGCGTTATCCCCTGAT
TCTGTGGATAACCGTATTACCGCCTTTGAGTGAGCTGATACCGCTCGCCGCAGCCGAACGACCGAGCGCA
GCGAGTCAGTGAGCGAGGAAGCGGAAGAGCGCCTGATGCGGTATTTTCTCCTTACGCATCTGTGCGGTAT
TTCACACCGCATAGACCAGCCGCGTAACCTGGCAAAATCGGTTACGGTTGAGTAATAAATGGATGCCCTG
CGTAAGCGGGTGTGGGCGGACAATAAAGTCTTAAACTGAACAAAATAGATCTAAACTATGACAATAAAGT
CTTAAACTAGACAGAATAGTTGTAAACTGAAATCAGTCCAGTTATGCTGTGAAAAAGCATACTGGACTTT
TGTTATGGCTAAAGCAAACTCTTCATTTTCTGAAGTGCAAATTGCCCGTCGTATTAAAGAGGGGCGTGGC
CAAGGGCATGGTAAAGACTATATTCGCGGCGTTGTGACAATTTACCGAACAACTCCGCGGCCGGGAAGCC
GATCTCGGCTTGAACGAATTGTTAGGTGGCGGTACTTGGGTCGATATCAAAGTGCATCACTTCTTCCCGT
ATGCCCAACTTTGTATAGAGAGCCACTGCGGGATCGTCACCGTAATCTGCTTGCACGTAGATCACATAAG
CACCAAGCGCGTTGGCCTCATGCTTGAGGAGATTGATGAGCGCGGTGGCAATGCCCTGCCTCCGGTGCTC
GCCGGAGACTGCGAGATCATAGATATAGATCTCACTACGCGGCTGCTCAAACTTGGGCAGAACGTAAGCC
GCGAGAGCGCCAACAACCGCTTCTTGGTCGAAGGCAGCAAGCGCGATGAATGTCTTACTACGGAGCAAGT
TCCCGAGGTAATCGGAGTCCGGCTGATGTTGGGAGTAGGTGGCTACGTCTCCGAACTCACGACCGAAAAG
ATCAAGAGCAGCCCGCATGGATTTGACTTGGTCAGGGCCGAGCCTACATGTGCGAATGATGCCCATACTT
GAGCCACCTAACTTTGTTTTAGGGCGACTGCCCTGCTGCGTAACATCGTTGCTGCTCCATAACATCAAAC
ATCGACCCACGGCGTAACGCGCTTGCTGCTTGGATGCCCGAGGCATAGACTGTACAAAAAAACAGTCATA
ACAAGCCATGAAAACCGCCACTGCGCCGTTACCACCGCTGCGTTCGGTCAAGGTTCTGGACCAGTTGCGT
GAGCGCATACGCTACTTGCATTACAGTTTACGAACCGAACAGGCTTATGTCAACTGGGTTCGTGCCTTCA
TCCGTTTCCACGGTGTGCGTCACCCGGCAACCTTGGGCAGCAGCGAAGTCGAGGCATTTCTGTCCTGGCT
GGCGAACGAGCGCAAGGTTTCGGTCTCCACGCATCGTCAGGCATTGGCGGCCTTGCTGTTCTTCTACG
