>Addgene plasmid #114065 | pFastBac-GST-Mps1-WT | depositor partial sequence | sequence record 215360 | human Mps1 ORF lacking ATG
GAATCCGAGGATTTAAGTGGCAGAGAATTGACAATTGATTCCATAATGAACAAAGTGAGAGACATTAAAA
ATAAGTTTAAAAATGAAGACCTTACTGATGAACTAAGCTTGAATAAAATTTCTGCTGATACTACAGATAA
CTCGGGAACTGTTAACCAAATTATGATGATGGCAAACAACCCAGAGGACTGGTTGAGTTTGTTGCTCAAA
CTAGAGAAAAACAGTGTTCCGCTAAGTGATGCTCTTTTAAATAAATTGATTGGTCGTTACAGTCAAGCAA
TTGAAGCGCTTCCCCCAGATAAATATGGCCAAAATGAGAGTTTTGCTAGAATTCAAGTGAGATTTGCTGA
ATTAAAAGCTATTCAAGAGCCAGATGATGCACGTGACTACTTTCAAATGGCCAGAGCAAACTGCAAGAAA
TTTGCTTTTGTTCATATATCTTTTGCACAATTTGAACTGTCACAAGGTAATGTCAAAAAAAGTAAACAAC
TTCTTCAAAAAGCTGTAGAACGTGGAGCAGTACCACTAGAAATGCTGGAAATTGCCCTGCGGAATTTAAA
CCTCCAAAAAAAGCAGCTGCTTTCAGAGGAGGAAAAGAAGAATTTATCAGCATCTACGGTATTAACTGCC
CAAGAATCATTTTCCGGTTCACTTGGGCATTTACAGAATAGGAACAACAGTTGTGATTCCAGAGGACAGA
CTACTAAAGCCAGGTTTTTATATGGAGAGAACATGCCACCACAAGATGCAGAAATAGGTTACCGGAATTC
ATTGAGACAAACTAACAAAACTAAACAGTCATGCCCATTTGGAAGAGTCCCAGTTAACCTTCTAAATAGC
CCAGATTGTGATGTGAAGACAGATGATTCAGTTGTACCTTGTTTTATGAAAAGACAAACCTCTAGATCAG
AATGCCGAGATTTGGTTGTGCCTGGATCTAAACCAAGTGGAAATGATTCCTGTGAATTAAGAAATTTAAA
GTCTGTTCAAAATAGTCATTTCAAGGAACCTCTGGTGTCAGATGAAAAGAGTTCTGAACTTATTATTACT
GATTCAATAACCCTGAAGAATAAAACGGAATCAAGTCTTCTAGCTAAATTAGAAGAAACTAAAGAGTATC
AAGAACCAGAGGTTCCAGAGAGTAACCAGAAACAGTGGCAATCTAAGAGAAAGTCAGAGTGTATTAACCA
GAATCCTGCTGCATCTTCAAATCACTGGCAGATTCCGGAGTTAGCCCGAAAAGTTAATACAGAGCAGAAA
CATACCACTTTTGAGCAACCTGTCTTTTCAGTTTCAAAACAGTCACCACCAATATCAACATCTAAATGGT
TTGACCCAAAATCTATTTGTAAGACACCAAGCAGCAATACCTTGGATGATTACATGAGCTGTTTTAGAAC
TCCAGTTGTAAAGAATGACTTTCCACCTGCTTGTCAGTTGTCAACACCTTATGGCCAACCTGCCTGTTTC
CAGCAGCAACAGCATCAAATACTTGCCACTCCACTTCAAAATTTACAGGTTTTAGCATCTTCTTCAGCAA
ATGAATGCATTTCGGTTAAAGGAAGAATTTATTCCATTTTAAAGCAGATAGGAAGTGGAGGTTCAAGCAA
GGTATTTCAGGTGTTAAATGAAAAGAAACAGATATATGCTATAAAATATGTGAACTTAGAAGAAGCAGAT
AACCAAACTCTTGATAGTTACCGGAACGAAATAGCTTATTTGAATAAACTACAACAACACAGTGATAAGA
TCATCCGACTTTATGATTATGAAATCACGGACCAGTACATCTACATGGTAATGGAGTGTGGAAATATTGA
TCTTAATAGTTGGCTTAAAAAGAAAAAATCCATTGATCCATGGGAACGCAAGAGTTACTGGAAAAATATG
TTAGAGGCAGTTCACACAATCCATCAACATGGCATTGTTCACAGTGATCTTAAACCAGCTAACTTTCTGA
TAGTTGATGGAATGCTAAAGCTAATTGATTTTGGGATTGCAAACCAAATGCAACCAGATACAACAAGTGT
TGTTAAAGATTCTCAGGTTGGCACAGTTAATTATATGCCACCAGAAGCAATCAAAGATATGTCTTCCTCC
AGAGAGAATGGGAAATCTAAGTCAAAGATAAGCCCCAAAAGTGATGTTTGGTCCTTAGGATGTATTTTGT
ACTATATGACTTACGGGAAAACACCATTTCAGCAGATAATTAATCAGATTTCTAAATTACATGCCATAAT
TGATCCTAATCATGAAATTGAATTTCCCGATATTCCAGAGAAAGATCTTCAAGATGTGTTAAAGTGTTGT
TTAAAAAGGGACCCAAAACAGAGGATATCCATTCCTGAGCTCCTGGCTCATCCCTATGTTCAAATTCAAA
CTCATCCAGTTAACCAAATGGCCAAGGGAACCACTGAAGAAATGAAATATGTTCTGGGCCAACTTGTTGG
TCTGAATTCTCCTAACTCCATTTTGAAAGCTGCTAAAACTTTATATGAACACTATAGTGGTGGTGAAAGT
CATAATTCTTCATCCTCCAAGACTTTTGAAAAAAAAAGGGGAAAAAAATGA
